Addgene plasmid #163739: pJH809_pJH_LldR_Pcon-sfGFP.10TAG
Purpose: Constitutive expression of green fluorescent protein encoding ten stop codons
Depositing lab: Matthew Bennett. Depositing organization: Rice University. Publication: A suppressor tRNA-mediated feedforward loop eliminates leaky gene expression in bacteria. Ho JML, Miller CA, Parks SE, Mattia JR, Bennett MR. Nucleic Acids Res. 2021 Mar 18;49(5):e25. doi: 10.1093/nar/gkaa1179. PubMed 33290521.
Backbone
  Vector backbone: pBR322
  Vector type: Bacterial Expression
Growth in bacteria
  Bacterial resistance: Ampicillin, 100 μg/mL
  Growth temperature: 37°C
  Growth strain: NEB Stable
  Copy number: High Copy
Gene/Insert
  Gene/Insert name: lldr gfp.10TAG
  Species: Synthetic
  Mutation: gfp with first 10 leucine codons mutated to amber
  Cloning method: Gibson Cloning
Terms and licenses: Academic/Nonprofit Terms; Industry Terms: Not Available to Industry
How to cite: pJH809_pJH_LldR_Pcon-sfGFP.10TAG was a gift from Matthew Bennett (Addgene plasmid # 163739 ; http://n2t.net/addgene:163739 ; RRID:Addgene_163739)
