[The description below was written by a language model from this plasmid's Addgene catalogue record and pLannotate feature annotations shown in this document.]
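Description:
pJH809_pJH_LldR_Pcon-sfGFP.10TAG is a 4.4 kb bacterial expression plasmid built on a pBR322-type backbone. It replicates in E. coli from a high-copy ColE1/pMB1-family origin and is selected with ampicillin through the bla β-lactamase gene and its native promoter. The synthetic insert was assembled by Gibson cloning.

The payload has two coding regions. The first is a superfolder GFP reporter, preceded by a ribosome binding site derived from bacteriophage T7 gene 10, in which the first ten leucine codons have been changed to amber (TAG) stop codons. The plasmid name and stated purpose indicate that a constitutive promoter ("Pcon") drives this gene, although the feature table does not annotate that promoter as a discrete element. Upstream of the cassette, an rrnB segment containing the 5S rRNA sequence and the T1 and T2 terminators insulates the reporter from read-through coming from the origin and resistance gene. The second coding region is lldR, the E. coli regulator associated with the L-lactate utilisation (lct/lld) genes. It lies downstream of sfGFP and is followed by a T7 terminator. A CAP binding site is annotated between the two genes, but the promoter driving lldR is not identified in the record.

Because translation terminates at any of the ten amber codons, full-length fluorescent protein should form only when an amber suppressor tRNA decodes all of them. Fluorescence therefore provides a stringent readout of suppression. The plasmid comes from work on suppressor tRNA-mediated feedforward loops designed to eliminate leaky gene expression in bacteria. There, a constitutively transcribed multi-amber reporter would plausibly serve to measure suppressor activity independently of transcriptional regulation, though the record does not spell out this role.
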