Features (pLannotate 1.2.2; 11 found; start..end, strand, type, name):
      1..58      +  promoter       AmpR promoter (fragment): bla
     59..919     +  CDS            AmpR: β-lactamase; bla; confers resistance to ampicillin, carbenicillin, and related antibiotics
   1090..1678    +  rep_origin     ori: high-copy-number ColE1/pMB1/pBR322/pUC origin of replication
   1819..1934    +  ncRNA          5S rRNA: Accession: RF00001 - 5S ribosomal RNA
   1938..2024    +  terminator     rrnB T1 terminator: Escherichia coli rrnB; transcription terminator T1 from the E. coli rrnB gene
   2116..2143    +  terminator     rrnB T2 terminator: transcription terminator T2 from the E. coli rrnB gene
   2419..2437    +  RBS            RBS (fragment): efficient ribosome binding site from bacteriophage T7 gene 10 (Olins and Rangwala, 1989)
   2445..3158    +  CDS            Superfolder GFP: Superfolder GFP is a basic (constitutively fluorescent) green fluorescent protein published in 2005, derived from Aequorea victoria. It is reported to be a very rapidly-maturing weak dimer.
   3187..3208    -  protein_bind   CAP binding site: CAP binding activates transcription in the presence of cAMP. E. coli catabolite activator protein
   3467..4240    +  CDS            lldR: LLDR_ECOLI - Also known as lctR. Experimental evidence at transcript level: Swiss-Prot protein existence level 2. May be a regulatory protein for the LCT genes. From Escherichia coli (strain K12).
   4297..4344    +  terminator     T7 terminator: transcription terminator for bacteriophage T7 RNA polymerase
>Addgene plasmid #163739 | pJH809_pJH_LldR_Pcon-sfGFP.10TAG | addgene full sequence | sequence record 323503 | Addgene NGS Result
TCCGCTCATGAGACAATAACCCTGATAAATGCTTCAATAATATTGAAAAAGGAAGAGTATGAGTATTCAA
CATTTCCGTGTCGCCCTTATTCCCTTTTTTGCGGCATTTTGCCTTCCTGTTTTTGCTCACCCAGAAACGC
TGGTGAAAGTAAAAGATGCTGAAGATCAGTTGGGTGCACGAGTGGGTTACATCGAACTGGATCTCAACAG
CGGTAAGATCCTTGAGAGTTTTCGCCCCGAAGAACGTTTTCCAATGATGAGCACTTTTAAAGTTCTGCTA
TGTGGCGCGGTATTATCCCGTATTGACGCCGGGCAAGAGCAACTCGGTCGCCGCATACACTATTCTCAGA
ATGACTTGGTTGAGTACTCACCAGTCACAGAAAAGCATCTTACGGATGGCATGACAGTAAGAGAATTATG
CAGTGCTGCCATAACCATGAGTGATAACACTGCGGCCAACTTACTTCTGACAACGATCGGAGGACCGAAG
GAGCTAACCGCTTTTTTGCACAACATGGGGGATCATGTAACTCGCCTTGATCGTTGGGAACCGGAGCTGA
ATGAAGCCATACCAAACGACGAGCGTGACACCACGATGCCTGTAGCAATGGCAACAACGTTGCGCAAACT
ATTAACTGGCGAACTACTTACTCTAGCTTCCCGGCAACAATTAATAGACTGGATGGAGGCGGATAAAGTT
GCAGGACCACTTCTGCGCTCGGCCCTTCCGGCTGGCTGGTTTATTGCTGATAAATCTGGAGCCGGTGAGC
GTGGGTCTCGCGGTATCATTGCAGCACTGGGGCCAGATGGTAAGCCCTCCCGTATCGTAGTTATCTACAC
GACGGGGAGTCAGGCAACTATGGATGAACGAAATAGACAGATCGCTGAGATAGGTGCCTCACTGATTAAG
CATTGGTAACTGTCAGACCAAGTTTACTCATATATACTTTAGATTGATTTAAAACTTCATTTTTAATTTA
AAAGGATCTAGGTGAAGATCCTTTTTGATAATCTCATGACCAAAATCCCTTAACGTGGGTTTTCGTTCCA
CTGAGCGTCAGACCCCGTAGAAAAGATCAAAGGATCATCTTGAGATCCTTTTTTTCTGCGCGTAATCTGC
TGCTTGCAAACAAAAAAACCACCGCTACCAGCGGTGGTTTGTTTGCCGGATCAAGAGCTACCAACTCTTT
TTCCGAAGGTAACTGGCTTCAGCAGAGCGCAGATACCAAATACTGTTCTTCTAGTGTAGCCGTAGTTAGG
CCACCACTTCAAGAACTCTGTAGCACCGCCTACATACCTCGCTCTGCTAATCCTGTTACCAGTGGCTGCT
GCCAGTGGCGATAAGTCGTGTCTTACCGGGTTGGACTCAAGACGATAGTTACCGGATAAGGCGCAGCGGT
CGGGCTGAACGGGGGGTTCGTGCACACAGCCCAGCTTGGAGCGAACGACCTACACCGAACTGAGATACCT
ACAGCGTGAGCTATGAGAAAGCGCCACGCTTCCCGAAGGGAGAAAGGCGGACAGGTATCCGGTAAGCGGC
AGGGTCGGAACAGGAGAGCGCACGAGGGAGCTTCCAGGGGGAAACGCCTGGTATCTTTATAGTCCTGTCG
GGTTTCGCCACCTCTGACTTGAGCGTCGATTTTTGTGATGCTCGTCAGGGGGGCGGAGCCTATGGAAAAA
CGCCAGCAACGCGGCCTTTTTACGGTTCCTGGCCTTTTGCTGGCCTTTTGCTCATGGCTGTTTTGGCGGA
TGAGAGAAGATTTTCAGCCTGATACAGATTAAATCAGAACGCAGAAGCGGTCTGATAAAACAGAATTTGC
CTGGCGGCAGTAGCGCGGTGGTCCCACCTGACCCCATGCCGAACTCAGAAGTGAAACGCCGTAGCGCCGA
TGGTAGTGTGGGGTCTCCCCATGCGAGAGTAGGGAACTGCCAGGCATCAAATAAAACGAAAGGCTCAGTC
GAAAGACTGGGCCTTTCGTTTTATCTGTTGTTTGTCGGTGAACGCTCTCCTGAGTAGGACAAATCCGCCG
GGAGCGGATTTGAACGTTGCGAAGCAACGGCCCGGAGGGTGGCGGGCAGGACGCCCGCCATAAACTGCCA
GGCATCAAATTAAGCAGAAGGCCATCCTGACGGATGGCCTTTTTGCGTTTCTACAAACTCTGCTAGCAAG
TAAGGCCGACCAACAACCTAAGGGCAATTCTCTGATGAGGATTGCCCTTTTCTTTACCAGACATCTCCCC
CCACAAGCTTCGCTTATCTGACCTCTGGTTCACAATTTCCCAATTAAAACTCACATCAATGTTGCCAATA
CATAACATTTAGTTAACCATTCATTGTCATTATCCCTACACAACACTTACACAACGTGTGACAAGGAGAT
GAGCAACAGACTCATTACACGATGTGCGTGGACTCCCATTTAACTTTAAGAAGGAGATATACATATGCGT
AAAGGTGAAGAATAGTTCACCGGTGTTGTTCCGATCTAGGTTGAATAGGACGGTGACGTTAACGGTCACA
AATTCTCTGTTCGTGGTGAAGGTGAAGGTGACGCTACCAACGGTAAATAGACCTAGAAATTCATCTGCAC
CACCGGTAAATAGCCGGTTCCGTGGCCGACCTAGGTTACCACCTAGACCTACGGTGTTCAGTGCTTCGCT
CGTTACCCGGACCACATGAAACAGCACGACTTCTTCAAATCTGCTATGCCGGAAGGTTACGTTCAGGAAC
GTACCATCTCTTTCAAAGACGACGGTACCTACAAAACCCGTGCTGAAGTTAAATTCGAAGGTGACACCTA
GGTTAACCGTATCGAATAGAAAGGTATCGACTTCAAAGAAGACGGTAACATCCTGGGTCACAAACTGGAA
TACAACTTCAACTCTCACAACGTTTACATCACCGCTGACAAACAGAAAAACGGTATCAAAGCTAACTTCA
AAATCCGTCACAACGTTGAAGACGGTTCTGTTCAGCTGGCTGACCACTACCAGCAGAACACCCCGATCGG
TGACGGTCCGGTTCTGCTGCCGGACAACCACTACCTGTCTACCCAGTCTGTTCTGTCTAAAGACCCGAAC
GAAAAACGTGACCACATGGTTCTGCTGGAATTCGTTACCGCTGCTGGTATCACCCACGGTATGGACGAAC
TGTACAAAGATGCATGCCAGTTCTAACATAACCCTAATGAGTGAGCTAACTTACATTAATTGCGTTGCGC
CTTAATTAACGGCACTCCTCAGCAAATATAATGACCCTCTTGATAACCCAAGAGGGCATTTTTTAATGCC
CATGGCGTTTACCACAGCTAACACCACGTCGTCCCTATCTGCTGCCCTAGGTCTATGAGTGGTTGCTGGA
TAACTTTACGGGCATGCATAAGGCTCGTAGGCTATATTCAGGGAGACCACAACGGTTTCCCTCTACAAAT
AATTTTGTTTAACTTTGAAATAAGGAGGTAATACAAATGATTGTTTTACCCAGACGCCTGTCAGACGAGG
TTGCCGATCGTGTGCGGGCGCTGATTGATGAAAAAAACCTGGAAGCGGGCATGAAGTTGCCCGCTGAGCG
CCAACTGGCGATGCAACTCGGCGTATCACGTAATTCACTGCGCGAGGCGCTGGCAAAACTGGTGAGTGAA
GGCGTGCTGCTCAGTCGACGCGGCGGCGGGACGTTTATTCGCTGGCGTCATGACACATGGTCGGAGCAAA
ACATCGTCCAGCCGCTAAAAACACTGATGGCCGATGATCCGGATTACAGTTTCGATATTCTGGAAGCCCG
CTACGCCATTGAAGCCAGCACCGCATGGCATGCGGCAATGCGCGCCACACCTGGCGACAAAGAAAAGATT
CAGCTTTGCTTTGAAGCAACGCTAAGTGAAGACCCGGATATCGCCTCACAAGCGGACGTTCGTTTTCATC
TGGCGATTGCCGAAGCCTCACATAACATCGTGCTGCTGCAAACCATGCGCGGTTTCTTCGATGTCCTGCA
ATCCTCAGTGAAGCATAGCCGTCAGCGGATGTATCTGGTGCCACCGGTTTTTTCACAACTGACCGAACAA
CATCAGGCTGTCATTGACGCCATTTTTGCCGGTGATGCTGACGGGGCGCGTAAAGCAATGATGGCGCACC
TTAGTTTTGTTCACACCACCATGAAACGATTCGATGAAGATCAGGCTCGCCACGCACGGATTACCCGCCT
GCCCGGTGAGCATAATGAGCATTCGAGGGAGAAAAACGCATAATAAGCGACTAAAAAATTGAATGTAGGA
AACCAACATGCCAGTTCGAGCAATAACTAGCATAACCCCTTGGGGCCTCTAAACGGGTCTTGAGGGGTTT
TTTGCTGAAACCTCAGGCATTTGAGAAGCACACGGTCACACT
