>Addgene plasmid #163739 | pJH809_pJH_LldR_Pcon-sfGFP.10TAG | depositor partial sequence | sequence record 317478 | Pcon-sfGFP.10TAG
GCCAGGCATCAAATTAAGCAGAAGGCCATCCTGACGGATGGCCTTTTTGCGTTTCTACAAACTCTGCTAG
CAAGTAAGGCCGACCAACAACCTAAGGGCAATTCTCTGATGAGGATTGCCCTTTTCTTTACCAGACATCT
CCCCCCACAAGCTTCGCTTATCTGACCTCTGGTTCACAATTTCCCAATTAAAACTCACATCAATGTTGCC
AATACATAACATTTAGTTAACCATTCATTGTCATTATCCCTACACAACACTTACACAACGTGTGACAAGG
AGATGAGCAACAGACTCATTACACGATGTGCGTGGACTCCCATTTAACTTTAAGAAGGAGATATACATAT
GCGTAAAGGTGAAGAATAGTTCACCGGTGTTGTTCCGATCTAGGTTGAATAGGACGGTGACGTTAACGGT
CACAAATTCTCTGTTCGTGGTGAAGGTGAAGGTGACGCTACCAACGGTAAATAGACCTAGAAATTCATCT
GCACCACCGGTAAATAGCCGGTTCCGTGGCCGACCTAGGTTACCACCTAGACCTACGGTGTTCAGTGCTT
CGCTCGTTACCCGGACCACATGAAACAGCACGACTTCTTCAAATCTGCTATGCCGGAAGGTTACGTTCAG
GAACGTACCATCTCTTTCAAAGACGACGGTACCTACAAAACCCGTGCTGAAGTTAAATTCGAAGGTGACA
CCTAGGTTAACCGTATCGAATAGAAAGGTATCGACTTCAAAGAAGACGGTAACATCCTGGGTCACAAACT
GGAATACAACTTCAACTCTCACAACGTTTACATCACCGCTGACAAACAGAAAAACGGTATCAAAGCTAAC
TTCAAAATCCGTCACAACGTTGAAGACGGTTCTGTTCAGCTGGCTGACCACTACCAGCAGAACACCCCGA
TCGGTGACGGTCCGGTTCTGCTGCCGGACAACCACTACCTGTCTACCCAGTCTGTTCTGTCTAAAGACCC
GAACGAAAAACGTGACCACATGGTTCTGCTGGAATTCGTTACCGCTGCTGGTATCACCCACGGTATGGAC
GAACTGTACAAAGATGCATGCCAGTTCTAACATAACCCTAATGAGTGAGCTAACTTACATTAATTGCGTT
GCGCCTTAATTAACGGCACTCCTCAGCAAATATAATGACCCTCTTGATAACCCAAGAGGGCATTTTTTAA
TGCCCATGGCGTTTACCACAGCTAA
